Addgene plasmid #127655: pcDNA3.1-HA-NONO
Purpose: Over-express HA-tagged human NONO
Depositing lab: Nicolas Manel. Depositing organization: Institut Curie. Publication: NONO Detects the Nuclear HIV Capsid to Promote cGAS-Mediated Innate Immune Activation. Lahaye X, Gentili M, Silvin A, Conrad C, Picard L, Jouve M, Zueva E, Maurin M, Nadalin F, Knott GJ, Zhao B, Du F, Rio M, Amiel J, Fox AH, Li P, Etienne L, Bond CS, Colleaux L, Manel N. Cell. 2018 Oct 4;175(2):488-501.e22. doi: 10.1016/j.cell.2018.08.062. Epub 2018 Sep 27. PubMed 30270045.
Backbone
  Vector backbone: pcDNA3.1
  Vector type: Mammalian Expression
Growth in bacteria
  Bacterial resistance: Ampicillin, 100 μg/mL
  Growth temperature: 37°C
  Growth strain: DH5alpha
  Copy number: High Copy
Gene/Insert
  Gene/Insert name: NONO
  Species: H. sapiens (human)
  Entrez Gene: NONO (a.k.a. MRXS34, NMT55, NRB54, P54, P54NRB, PPP1R114)
  Tag / fusion protein: HA (N terminal on insert)
  Cloning method: Unknown
Terms and licenses: Academic/Nonprofit Terms; Industry Terms: Not Available to Industry
How to cite: pcDNA3.1-HA-NONO was a gift from Nicolas Manel (Addgene plasmid # 127655 ; http://n2t.net/addgene:127655 ; RRID:Addgene_127655)
