[The description below was written by a language model from this plasmid's Addgene catalogue record and pLannotate feature annotations shown in this document.]
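Description:
pcDNA3.1-HA-NONO is a mammalian expression plasmid of 6,840 nt, built on the pcDNA3.1 backbone and designed to over-express human NONO (also known as p54nrb or NRB54) with an N-terminal HA epitope tag. It is maintained in E. coli as a high-copy plasmid through a ColE1/pUC-type origin, with selection on ampicillin via the β-lactamase gene and its own promoter. An f1 origin is also present, which in principle allows single-stranded DNA production. Short lac promoter/operator and lacI fragments near the origin are backbone remnants with no evident role in expression.

The expression cassette uses the human cytomegalovirus immediate-early enhancer and promoter to drive strong constitutive transcription in mammalian cells, and it ends at the bovine growth hormone polyadenylation signal. The HA annotation is a 27-nt partial match to a 3xHA feature, which is consistent with a single HA epitope. It sits just upstream of the NONO coding sequence. T7 and SP6 promoters flank the insert and can serve for in vitro transcription or as sequencing primer sites. The short hits annotated as an HIV-1 LTR fragment, just downstream of the CMV promoter, and as a ble fragment, after neo, are probably incidental sequence similarities rather than functional elements. A separate SV40 early promoter drives the neomycin phosphotransferase gene, followed by an SV40 poly(A) signal, which permits G418 selection of stably transfected cells.

NONO is a nuclear DNA- and RNA-binding protein involved in pre-mRNA splicing and paraspeckle formation. The associated publication concerns its role in detecting nuclear HIV capsid to promote cGAS-mediated innate immune activation. The HA tag allows the over-expressed protein to be detected or immunoprecipitated. The cloning method is not recorded.
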