Features (pLannotate 1.2.2; 22 found; start..end, strand, type, name):
     28..80      -  misc_feature   bom (fragment): basis of mobility region from pBR322
    235..614     +  enhancer       CMV enhancer: human cytomegalovirus immediate early enhancer
    615..818     +  promoter       CMV promoter: human cytomegalovirus (CMV) immediate early promoter
    814..847     +  LTR            5' LTR (truncated) (fragment): truncated 5' long terminal repeat (LTR) from HIV-1
    863..881     +  promoter       T7 promoter: promoter for bacteriophage T7 RNA polymerase
    908..934     +  CDS            3xHA (fragment): three tandem HA epitope tags
    950..2362    +  CDS            NONO: NONO_HUMAN - Also known as NRB54. Experimental evidence at protein level: Swiss-Prot protein existence level 1. DNA- and RNA binding protein, involved in several nuclear processes. Binds the conventional octamer sequence in double-stranded DNA. Also binds single-stranded DNA and RNA at a site independent of the duplex site. Involved in pre-mRNA splicing, probably as a heterodimer with SFPQ. Interacts with U5 snRNA, probably by binding to a purine-rich sequence located on the 3' side of U5 snRNA stem 1b. Together with PSPC1, required for the formation of nuclear paraspeckles. The SFPQ-NONO hete
   2393..2411    -  promoter       SP6 promoter: promoter for bacteriophage SP6 RNA polymerase
   2437..2661    +  polyA_signal   bGH poly(A) signal: bovine growth hormone polyadenylation signal
   2665..2686    +  promoter       SV40 promoter (fragment): SV40 enhancer and early promoter
   2707..3135    +  rep_origin     f1 ori (sequence partly withheld): f1 bacteriophage origin of replication; arrow indicates direction of (+) strand synthesis
   3149..3478    +  promoter       SV40 promoter: SV40 enhancer and early promoter
   3545..4336    +  CDS            neo: KKA2_KLEPN - Also known as kan, nptII. Experimental evidence at protein level: Swiss-Prot protein existence level 1. Resistance to kanamycin, neomycin, paromomycin, ribostamycin, butirosin and gentamicin B. From Klebsiella pneumoniae.
   4360..4518    +  CDS            ble (fragment): BLE_KLEPN - Experimental evidence at protein level: Swiss-Prot protein existence level 1. Binding protein with a strong affinity to the bleomycin family of antibiotics. Binds to CL990; an antimitotic-antibiotic compound. From Klebsiella pneumoniae.
   4513..4634    +  polyA_signal   SV40 poly(A) signal: SV40 polyadenylation signal
   4707..4723    -  protein_bind   lac operator: The lac repressor binds to the lac operator to inhibit transcription in E. coli. This inhibition can be relieved by adding lactose or isopropyl-β-D-thiogalactopyranoside (IPTG). lac repressor encoded by lacI
   4731..4761    -  promoter       lac promoter: promoter for the E. coli lac operon
   4776..4797    -  protein_bind   CAP binding site: CAP binding activates transcription in the presence of cAMP. E. coli catabolite activator protein
   4810..4902    -  CDS            lacI (fragment): lac repressor; lacI; The lac repressor binds to the lac operator to inhibit transcription in E. coli. This inhibition can be relieved by adding lactose or isopropyl-β-D-thiogalactopyranoside (IPTG).
   5085..5673    -  rep_origin     ori: high-copy-number ColE1/pMB1/pBR322/pUC origin of replication
   5844..6704    -  CDS            AmpR: β-lactamase; bla; confers resistance to ampicillin, carbenicillin, and related antibiotics
   6705..6809    -  promoter       AmpR promoter: bla
>Addgene plasmid #127655 | pcDNA3.1-HA-NONO | addgene full sequence | sequence record 248986 | Addgene NGS Result
GACGGATCGGGAGATCTCCCGATCCCCTATGGTGCACTCTCAGTACAATCTGCTCTGATGCCGCATAGTT
AAGCCAGTATCTGCTCCCTGCTTGTGTGTTGGAGGTCGCTGAGTAGTGCGCGAGCAAAATTTAAGCTACA
ACAAGGCAAGGCTTGACCGACAATTGCATGAAGAATCTGCTTAGGGTTAGGCGTTTTGCGCTGCTTCGCG
ATGTACGGGCCAGATATACGCGTTGACATTGATTATTGACTAGTTATTAATAGTAATCAATTACGGGGTC
ATTAGTTCATAGCCCATATATGGAGTTCCGCGTTACATAACTTACGGTAAATGGCCCGCCTGGCTGACCG
CCCAACGACCCCCGCCCATTGACGTCAATAATGACGTATGTTCCCATAGTAACGCCAATAGGGACTTTCC
ATTGACGTCAATGGGTGGAGTATTTACGGTAAACTGCCCACTTGGCAGTACATCAAGTGTATCATATGCC
AAGTACGCCCCCTATTGACGTCAATGACGGTAAATGGCCCGCCTGGCATTATGCCCAGTACATGACCTTA
TGGGACTTTCCTACTTGGCAGTACATCTACGTATTAGTCATCGCTATTACCATGGTGATGCGGTTTTGGC
AGTACATCAATGGGCGTGGATAGCGGTTTGACTCACGGGGATTTCCAAGTCTCCACCCCATTGACGTCAA
TGGGAGTTTGTTTTGGCACCAAAATCAACGGGACTTTCCAAAATGTCGTAACAACTCCGCCCCATTGACG
CAAATGGGCGGTAGGCGTGTACGGTGGGAGGTCTATATAAGCAGAGCTCTCTGGCTAACTAGAGAACCCA
CTGCTTACTGGCTTATCGAAATTAATACGACTCACTATAGGGAGACCCAAGCTTAGCCACCAATATGTAC
CCATACGATGTTCCAGATTACGCTGGAGCAAGGGATCCAATGCAGAGTAATAAAACTTTTAACTTGGAGA
AGCAAAACCATACTCCAAGAAAGCATCATCAACATCACCACCAGCAGCAGCACCACCAGCAGCAACAGCA
GCAGCCGCCACCACCGCCAATACCTGCAAATGGGCAACAGGCCAGCAGCCAAAATGAAGGCTTGACTATT
GACCTGAAGAATTTTAGAAAACCAGGAGAGAAGACCTTCACCCAACGAAGCCGTCTTTTTGTGGGAAATC
TTCCTCCCGACATCACTGAGGAAGAAATGAGGAAACTATTTGAGAAATATGGAAAGGCAGGCGAAGTCTT
CATTCATAAGGATAAAGGATTTGGCTTTATCCGCTTGGAAACCCGAACCCTAGCGGAGATTGCCAAAGTG
GAGCTGGACAATATGCCACTCCGTGGAAAGCAGCTGCGTGTGCGCTTTGCCTGCCATAGTGCATCCCTTA
CAGTTCGAAACCTTCCTCAGTATGTGTCCAACGAACTGCTGGAAGAAGCCTTTTCTGTGTTTGGCCAGGT
AGAGAGGGCTGTAGTCATTGTGGATGATCGAGGAAGGCCCTCAGGAAAAGGCATTGTTGAGTTCTCAGGG
AAGCCAGCTGCTCGGAAAGCTCTGGACAGATGCAGTGAAGGCTCCTTCCTGCTAACCACATTTCCTCGTC
CTGTGACTGTGGAGCCCATGGACCAGTTAGATGATGAAGAGGGACTTCCAGAGAAGCTGGTTATAAAAAA
CCAGCAATTTCACAAGGAACGAGAGCAGCCACCCAGATTTGCACAGCCTGGCTCCTTTGAGTATGAATAT
GCCATGCGCTGGAAGGCACTCATTGAGATGGAGAAGCAGCAGCAGGACCAAGTGGACCGCAACATCAAGG
AGGCTCGTGAGAAGCTGGAGATGGAGATGGAAGCTGCACGCCATGAGCACCAGGTCATGCTAATGAGACA
GGATTTGATGAGGCGCCAAGAAGAACTTCGGAGGATGGAAGAGCTGCACAACCAAGAGGTGCAAAAACGA
AAGCAACTGGAGCTCAGGCAGGAGGAAGAGCGCAGGCGCCGTGAAGAAGAGATGCGGCGGCAGCAAGAAG
AAATGATGCGGCGACAGCAGGAAGGATTCAAGGGAACCTTCCCTGATGCGAGAGAGCAGGAGATTCGGAT
GGGTCAGATGGCTATGGGAGGTGCTATGGGCATAAACAACAGAGGTGCCATGCCCCCTGCTCCTGTGCCA
GCTGGTACCCCAGCTCCTCCAGGACCTGCCACTATGATGCCGGATGGAACTTTGGGATTGACCCCACCAA
CAACTGAACGCTTTGGTCAGGCTGCTACAATGGAAGGAATTGGGGCAATTGGTGGAACTCCTCCTGCATT
CAACCGTGCAGCTCCTGGAGCTGAATTTGTCCCAAACAAACGTCGCCGATACTAACTCGAGCATGCATCT
AGAGGGCCCTATTCTATAGTGTCACCTAAATGCTAGAGCTCGCTGATCAGCCTCGACTGTGCCTTCTAGT
TGCCAGCCATCTGTTGTTTGCCCCTCCCCCGTGCCTTCCTTGACCCTGGAAGGTGCCACTCCCACTGTCC
TTTCCTAATAAAATGAGGAAATTGCATCGCATTGTCTGAGTAGGTGTCATTCTATTCTGGGGGGTGGGGT
GGGGCAGGACAGCAAGGGGGAGGATTGGGAAGACAATAGCAGGCATGCTGGGGATGCGGTGGGCTCTATG
GCTTCTGAGGCGGAAAGAACCAGCTGGGGCTCTAGGGGGTATCCCC
[124 nt withheld, positions 2707-2830]
C
[91 nt withheld, positions 2832-2922]
A
[49 nt withheld, positions 2924-2972]
CCTTTGACGTTGGAGTCCACGTTCTTT
[37 nt withheld, positions 3000-3036]
ACCCTATCTCGGTCTATTCTTTTGATTTATAAGGGATTTTGCCGATTTCGGCCTATTGGTTAAAAAATGA
GCTGATTTAACAAAAATTTAACGCGAATTAATTCTGTGGAATGTGTGTCAGTTAGGGTGTGGAAAGTCCC
CAGGCTCCCCAGCAGGCAGAAGTATGCAAAGCATGCATCTCAATTAGTCAGCAACCAGGTGTGGAAAGTC
CCCAGGCTCCCCAGCAGGCAGAAGTATGCAAAGCATGCATCTCAATTAGTCAGCAACCATAGTCCCGCCC
CTAACTCCGCCCATCCCGCCCCTAACTCCGCCCAGTTCCGCCCATTCTCCGCCCCATGGCTGACTAATTT
TTTTTATTTATGCAGAGGCCGAGGCCGCCTCTGCCTCTGAGCTATTCCAGAAGTAGTGAGGAGGCTTTTT
TGGAGGCCTAGGCTTTTGCAAAAAGCTCCCGGGAGCTTGTATATCCATTTTCGGATCTGATCAAGAGACA
GGATGAGGATCGTTTCGCATGATTGAACAAGATGGATTGCACGCAGGTTCTCCGGCCGCTTGGGTGGAGA
GGCTATTCGGCTATGACTGGGCACAACAGACAATCGGCTGCTCTGATGCCGCCGTGTTCCGGCTGTCAGC
GCAGGGGCGCCCGGTTCTTTTTGTCAAGACCGACCTGTCCGGTGCCCTGAATGAACTGCAGGACGAGGCA
GCGCGGCTATCGTGGCTGGCCACGACGGGCGTTCCTTGCGCAGCTGTGCTCGACGTTGTCACTGAAGCGG
GAAGGGACTGGCTGCTATTGGGCGAAGTGCCGGGGCAGGATCTCCTGTCATCTCACCTTGCTCCTGCCGA
GAAAGTATCCATCATGGCTGATGCAATGCGGCGGCTGCATACGCTTGATCCGGCTACCTGCCCATTCGAC
CACCAAGCGAAACATCGCATCGAGCGAGCACGTACTCGGATGGAAGCCGGTCTTGTCGATCAGGATGATC
TGGACGAAGAGCATCAGGGGCTCGCGCCAGCCGAACTGTTCGCCAGGCTCAAGGCGCGCATGCCCGACGG
CGAGGATCTCGTCGTGACCCATGGCGATGCCTGCTTGCCGAATATCATGGTGGAAAATGGCCGCTTTTCT
GGATTCATCGACTGTGGCCGGCTGGGTGTGGCGGACCGCTATCAGGACATAGCGTTGGCTACCCGTGATA
TTGCTGAAGAGCTTGGCGGCGAATGGGCTGACCGCTTCCTCGTGCTTTACGGTATCGCCGCTCCCGATTC
GCAGCGCATCGCCTTCTATCGCCTTCTTGACGAGTTCTTCTGAGCGGGACTCTGGGGTTCGAAATGACCG
ACCAAGCGACGCCCAACCTGCCATCACGAGATTTCGATTCCACCGCCGCCTTCTATGAAAGGTTGGGCTT
CGGAATCGTTTTCCGGGACGCCGGCTGGATGATCCTCCAGCGCGGGGATCTCATGCTGGAGTTCTTCGCC
CACCCCAACTTGTTTATTGCAGCTTATAATGGTTACAAATAAAGCAATAGCATCACAAATTTCACAAATA
AAGCATTTTTTTCACTGCATTCTAGTTGTGGTTTGTCCAAACTCATCAATGTATCTTATCATGTCTGTAT
ACCGTCGACCTCTAGCTAGAGCTTGGCGTAATCATGGTCATAGCTGTTTCCTGTGTGAAATTGTTATCCG
CTCACAATTCCACACAACATACGAGCCGGAAGCATAAAGTGTAAAGCCTGGGGTGCCTAATGAGTGAGCT
AACTCACATTAATTGCGTTGCGCTCACTGCCCGCTTTCCAGTCGGGAAACCTGTCGTGCCAGCTGCATTA
ATGAATCGGCCAACGCGCGGGGAGAGGCGGTTTGCGTATTGGGCGCTCTTCCGCTTCCTCGCTCACTGAC
TCGCTGCGCTCGGTCGTTCGGCTGCGGCGAGCGGTATCAGCTCACTCAAAGGCGGTAATACGGTTATCCA
CAGAATCAGGGGATAACGCAGGAAAGAACATGTGAGCAAAAGGCCAGCAAAAGGCCAGGAACCGTAAAAA
GGCCGCGTTGCTGGCGTTTTTCCATAGGCTCCGCCCCCCTGACGAGCATCACAAAAATCGACGCTCAAGT
CAGAGGTGGCGAAACCCGACAGGACTATAAAGATACCAGGCGTTTCCCCCTGGAAGCTCCCTCGTGCGCT
CTCCTGTTCCGACCCTGCCGCTTACCGGATACCTGTCCGCCTTTCTCCCTTCGGGAAGCGTGGCGCTTTC
TCATAGCTCACGCTGTAGGTATCTCAGTTCGGTGTAGGTCGTTCGCTCCAAGCTGGGCTGTGTGCACGAA
CCCCCCGTTCAGCCCGACCGCTGCGCCTTATCCGGTAACTATCGTCTTGAGTCCAACCCGGTAAGACACG
ACTTATCGCCACTGGCAGCAGCCACTGGTAACAGGATTAGCAGAGCGAGGTATGTAGGCGGTGCTACAGA
GTTCTTGAAGTGGTGGCCTAACTACGGCTACACTAGAAGAACAGTATTTGGTATCTGCGCTCTGCTGAAG
CCAGTTACCTTCGGAAAAAGAGTTGGTAGCTCTTGATCCGGCAAACAAACCACCGCTGGTAGCGGTGGTT
TTTTTGTTTGCAAGCAGCAGATTACGCGCAGAAAAAAAGGATCTCAAGAAGATCCTTTGATCTTTTCTAC
GGGGTCTGACGCTCAGTGGAACGAAAACTCACGTTAAGGGATTTTGGTCATGAGATTATCAAAAAGGATC
TTCACCTAGATCCTTTTAAATTAAAAATGAAGTTTTAAATCAATCTAAAGTATATATGAGTAAACTTGGT
CTGACAGTTACCAATGCTTAATCAGTGAGGCACCTATCTCAGCGATCTGTCTATTTCGTTCATCCATAGT
TGCCTGACTCCCCGTCGTGTAGATAACTACGATACGGGAGGGCTTACCATCTGGCCCCAGTGCTGCAATG
ATACCGCGAGACCCACGCTCACCGGCTCCAGATTTATCAGCAATAAACCAGCCAGCCGGAAGGGCCGAGC
GCAGAAGTGGTCCTGCAACTTTATCCGCCTCCATCCAGTCTATTAATTGTTGCCGGGAAGCTAGAGTAAG
TAGTTCGCCAGTTAATAGTTTGCGCAACGTTGTTGCCATTGCTACAGGCATCGTGGTGTCACGCTCGTCG
TTTGGTATGGCTTCATTCAGCTCCGGTTCCCAACGATCAAGGCGAGTTACATGATCCCCCATGTTGTGCA
AAAAAGCGGTTAGCTCCTTCGGTCCTCCGATCGTTGTCAGAAGTAAGTTGGCCGCAGTGTTATCACTCAT
GGTTATGGCAGCACTGCATAATTCTCTTACTGTCATGCCATCCGTAAGATGCTTTTCTGTGACTGGTGAG
TACTCAACCAAGTCATTCTGAGAATAGTGTATGCGGCGACCGAGTTGCTCTTGCCCGGCGTCAATACGGG
ATAATACCGCGCCACATAGCAGAACTTTAAAAGTGCTCATCATTGGAAAACGTTCTTCGGGGCGAAAACT
CTCAAGGATCTTACCGCTGTTGAGATCCAGTTCGATGTAACCCACTCGTGCACCCAACTGATCTTCAGCA
TCTTTTACTTTCACCAGCGTTTCTGGGTGAGCAAAAACAGGAAGGCAAAATGCCGCAAAAAAGGGAATAA
GGGCGACACGGAAATGTTGAATACTCATACTCTTCCTTTTTCAATATTATTGAAGCATTTATCAGGGTTA
TTGTCTCATGAGCGGATACATATTTGAATGTATTTAGAAAAATAAACAAATAGGGGTTCCGCGCACATTT
CCCCGAAAAGTGCCACCTGACGTC
